>Addgene plasmid #98142 | pNOC-RLUC | addgene full sequence | sequence record 210244 | Addgene NGS Result
GTAGGTCTCTAAGATGGAGTGGATGGAGGAGGAGGCGAGCGTAGCAGCAAGCGTGAGTTATACAGCCAGG
CACATGTCGCAATCCTTCGGTCTCGGGCTTAAAATCCACGCACTAATCACGCTGGGCCATGCAAAGAGCA
ATGCCGAGGCCCACCACACAAAACGCTGTGTCGCGCGTTGCGGCCTGAAGCTTCATACTTCTTAGTCGCC
GCCAAAAGGGCTCGAGAGACGAGACCCGTTGGCATGACCGATGTTGTTCGACGCGGTTTGCTTCGTCACA
GTCGACGTGATTCAGGAATCTGGAGCCTGCAGATCATTTTTTTCAGCCTGATATCGTTCTTTTCCACTGA
GAACCATCAGACCACCTTTTCTTCCATTGTGTGAAGGAGTAGGAGTTGCCGTGCTGCTTTGTGGGAGACA
TCTGCGATGGTGACCAGCCTCCCGTCGTCTGGTCGACGTGACGAGCCTCTTCACTGTTCTTCGACGGAGA
GACGCAAGCGAGACGGCTCTAGACCTTTTGGACACGCATTCTGTGTGTGAACTAGTGGACAGTGATACCA
CGTCTGAAAGCTCACCACTGCCCATGGTGCAGCTACTTGTCACAAAGTTTTGACTCCGTCGGTATCACCA
TTCGCGCTCGTGTGCCTGGTTGTTCCGCCACGCCGGCCTGCCCCGGGGCGGGGCAATATTCTAAAATCTC
ACGCAAAACACCGCACTTACCCCTCACACATATTCGTGATAGACCACCACCAATCTCAGCCCGCATCAAC
ACAGTCGAGGGCCCCGGGGGGCAATAAGATATGAAAAAGCCTGAACTCACCGCGACGTCTGTCGAGAAGT
TTCTGATCGAAAAGTTCGACAGCGTCTCCGACCTGATGCAGCTCTCGGAGGGCGAAGAATCTCGTGCTTT
CAGCTTCGATGTAGGAGGGCGTGGATATGTCCTGCGGGTAAATAGCTGCGCCGATGGTTTCTACAAAGAT
CGTTATGTTTATCGGCACTTTGCATCGGCCGCGCTCCCGATTCCGGAAGTGCTTGACATTGGGGAATTCA
GCGAGAGCCTGACCTATTGCATCTCCCGCCGTGCACAGGGTGTCACGTTGCAAGACCTGCCTGAAACCGA
ACTGCCCGCTGTTCTGCAGCCGGTCGCGGAGGCCATGGATGCGATCGCTGCGGCCGATCTTAGCCAGACG
AGCGGGTTCGGCCCATTCGGACCGCAAGGAATCGGTCAATACACTACATGGCGTGATTTCATATGCGCGA
TTGCTGATCCCCATGTGTATCACTGGCAAACTGTGATGGACGACACCGTCAGTGCGTCCGTCGCGCAGGC
TCTCGATGAGCTGATGCTTTGGGCCGAGGACTGCCCCGAAGTCCGGCACCTCGTGCACGCGGATTTCGGC
TCCAACAATGTCCTGACGGACAATGGCCGCATAACAGCGGTCATTGACTGGAGCGAGGCGATGTTCGGGG
ATTCCCAATACGAGGTCGCCAACATCTTCTTCTGGAGGCCGTGGTTGGCTTGTATGGAGCAGCAGACGCG
CTACTTCGAGCGGAGGCATCCGGAGCTTGCAGGATCGCCGCGGCTCCGGGCGTATATGCTCCGCATTGGT
CTTGACCAACTCTATCAGAGCTTGGTTGACGGCAATTTCGATGATGCAGCTTGGGCGCAGGGTCGATGCG
ACGCAATCGTCCGATCCGGAGCCGGGACTGTCGGGCGTACACAAATCGCCCGCAGAAGCGCGGCCGTCTG
GACCGATGGCTGTGTAGAAGTACTCGCCGATAGTGGAAACCGACGCCCCAGCACTCGTCCGAGGGCAAAG
GAATAGAGTAGATGCCGACCGGAGTCCGCAAAAATCACCAGTCTCTCTCTACAAATCTATCTCTCTCTAT
TTTTCTCCAGAATAATGTGTGAGTAGTTCCCAGATAAGGGAATTAGGGTTCTTATAGGGTTTCGCTCATG
TGTTGAGCATATAAGAAACCCTTAGTATGTATTTGTATTTGTAAAATACTTCTATCAATAAAATTTCTAA
TTCCTAAAACCAAAATCCAGTGACCCGATATCAACAAGTTTGTACAAAAAAGCTGAACGAGAAACGTAAA
ATGATATAAATATCAATATATTAAATTAGATTTTGCATAAAAAACAGACTACATAATACTGTAAAACACA
ACATATCCAGTCACTATGGCGGCCGCATTAGGCACCCCAGGCTTTACACTTTATGCTTCCGGCTCGTATA
ATGTGTGGATTTTGAGTTAGGATCCGTCGAGATTTTCAGGAGCTAAGGAAGCTAAAATGGAGAAAAAAAT
CACTGGATATACCACCGTTGATATATCCCAATGGCATCGTAAAGAACATTTTGAGGCATTTCAGTCAGTT
GCTCAATGTACCTATAACCAGACCGTTCAGCTGGATATTACGGCCTTTTTAAAGACCGTAAAGAAAAATA
AGCACAAGTTTTATCCGGCCTTTATTCACATTCTTGCCCGCCTGATGAATGCTCATCCGGAATTCCGTAT
GGCAATGAAAGACGGTGAGCTGGTGATATGGGATAGTGTTCACCCTTGTTACACCGTTTTCCATGAGCAA
ACTGAAACGTTTTCATCGCTCTGGAGTGAATACCACGACGATTTCCGGCAGTTTCTACACATATATTCGC
AAGATGTGGCGTGTTACGGTGAAAACCTGGCCTATTTCCCTAAAGGGTTTATTGAGAATATGTTTTTCGT
CTCAGCCAATCCCTGGGTGAGTTTCACCAGTTTTGATTTAAACGTGGCCAATATGGACAACTTCTTCGCC
CCCGTTTTCACCATGGGCAAATATTATACGCAAGGCGACAAGGTGCTGATGCCGCTGGCGATTCAGGTTC
ATCATGCCGTTTGTGATGGCTTCCATGTCGGCAGAATGCTTAATGAATTACAACAGTACTGCGATGAGTG
GCAGGGCGGGGCGTAAAGATCTGGATCCGGCTTACTAAAAGCCAGATAACAGTATGCGTATTTGCGCGCT
GATTTTTGCGGTATAAGAATATATACTGATATGTATACCCGAAGTATGTCAAAAAGAGGTATGCTATGAA
GCAGCGTATTACAGTGACAGTTGACAGCGACAGCTATCAGTTGCTCAAGGCATATATGATGTCAATATCT
CCGGTCTGGTAAGCACAACCATGCAGAATGAAGCCCGTCGTCTGCGTGCCGAACGCTGGAAAGCGGAAAA
TCAGGAAGGGATGGCTGAGGTCGCCCGGTTTATTGAAATGAACGGCTCTTTTGCTGACGAGAACAGGGGC
TGGTGAAATGCAGTTTAAGGTTTACACCTATAAAAGAGAGAGCCGTTATCGTCTGTTTGTGGATGTACAG
AGTGATATTATTGACACGCCCGGGCGACGGATGGTGATCCCCCTGGCCAGTGCACGTCTGCTGTCAGATA
AAGTCTCCCGTGAACTTTACCCGGTGGTGCATATCGGGGATGAAAGCTGGCGCATGATGACCACCGATAT
GGCCAGTGTGCCGGTCTCCGTTATCGGGGAAGAAGTGGCTGATCTCAGCCACCGCGAAAATGACATCAAA
AACGCCATTAACCTGATGTTCTGGGGAATATAAATGTCAGGCTCCCTTATACACAGCCAGTCTGCAGGTC
GACCATAGTGACTGGATATGTTGTGTTTTACAGTATTATGTAGTCTGTTTTTTATGCAAAATCTAATTTA
ATATATTGATATTTATATCATTTTACGTTTCTCGTTCAGCTTTCTTGTACAAAGTGGTTGATAGCTTGGC
GCGCCTCATGGGCGGATCCGGCGCCAGCAAGGTGTACGACCCCGAGCAGCGCAAGCGCATGATCACCGGC
CCTCAGTGGTGGGCTCGCTGCAAGCAGATGAACGTGCTGGACAGCTTCATCAACTACTACGACAGCGAGA
AGCACGCCGAGAACGCCGTGATCTTCCTGCACGGCAACGCCGCCAGCAGCTACCTGTGGCGCCACGTGGT
GCCCCACATCGAGCCCGTGGCCCGCTGCATCATCCCCGACCTGATCGGCATGGGCAAGAGCGGCAAGAGC
GGCAACGGCAGCTACCGCCTGCTGGACCACTACAAGTACCTGACCGCCTGGTTCGAGCTGCTGAACCTGC
CCAAGAAGATCATCTTCGTGGGCCACGACTGGGGCGCCTGCCTGGCCTTCCACTACAGCTACGAGCACCA
GGACAAGATCAAGGCCATCGTGCACGCCGAGAGCGTGGTGGACGTGATCGAGAGCTGGGACGAGTGGCCC
GACATCGAGGAGGACATCGCCCTGATCAAGAGCGAGGAGGGCGAGAAGATGGTGCTGGAGAACAACTTCT
TCGTGGAGACCATGCTGCCCAGCAAGATCATGCGCAAGCTGGAGCCCGAGGAGTTCGCCGCCTACCTGGA
GCCCTTCAAGGAGAAGGGCGAGGTGCGCCGTCCCACCCTGAGCTGGCCTCGCGAGATCCCCCTGGTGAAG
GGCGGCAAGCCCGACGTGGTGCAGATCGTGCGCAACTACAACGCCTACTTGCGCGCCAGCGACGACCTGC
CCAAGATGTTCATCGAGAGCGACCCCGGCTTCTTCAGCAACGCCATCGTGGAGGGCGCCAAGAAGTTCCC
CAACACCGAGTTCGTGAAGGTGAAGGGCCTGCACTTCAGCCAGGAGGACGCTCCCGACGAGATGGGCAAG
TACATCAAGAGCTTCGTGGAGCGCGTGCTGAAGAACGATACGTACCCCTATGACGTGCCGGACTACGCCT
GAGCTCGAAAGATCCAAGAGAGACGAGTAGAGATTTTTTTTTTGGGATTGATGTTTGTCGTTCTTTGAGT
TGTCGTCGAGTTACGCCTTTTGTAAGAATGTTCCGCAGGAGAGGAGGAGGATGGGCATGAGTGAGGGTGA
GAGGGCTTGCCCGCTTTTTTTTTTAAAAACGCTGAAGACGTGGTTGTCAAACAAACCCCCCATAGAAACG
ATTTTGTTACGGTGCGGTCCAGACGTCACTTGAATGGCTCCGCGGAAAGGCCAGGGAGGGAAGGGGGGAG
GGAGGAAACATGAAACATGTTGAACGGCTCAACAGGGTTTGGGGGACAAGAGAGGTAGCGCCCTGATGGA
CTGCTCCCTCCCCTCCTTTCCCTCAATGTCTCATTCATCCATGCTTCCCCCTTCTCTCTCTCCCCTCCGT
TCCATCCCCCGCGGGCGTGGTAGTGGCGTGATGGGATCCACTAAAATGTACGTGTAAGAAAAGCCGGTGA
GCTTACGCTTTTGTGAAAGTGGGAGTACGAGTGTTGTGTGTGTGTGTAGTGGTTTCAGACCCCAGACAGA
GGCGAAGCAGAAAAAGCAGACGATGAAGACGACGAAGAAATGAGCAGTCTATTTTTATCGTGGAAACAGA
AGAGGTGATATCGTCTCGTTCTTTGTTATCACCTACCCCGCGTGCATGTACATGCAGCCTTTTTATTTTG
TAATCTTTCCCGAAAAATCAACCGCCACCTCCCCCCCGCCTTCTCTCACCCATCATCTTCTCCTGTTTAT
CTTCTACTTTACACTAGATCGCATGGCACATCTCCCTCGCAATCCATCGGTGCAACCATCATCGATCCCA
CTCCTCCCTCCCTCCCTCCCTCCCTCCTCGCATCTCTTCTAAGAAATCCGCTAGCTGCGAACGCAGCTCA
CCTACCTCATTTATCAGAGCCTCGATTCGGTCCTTTTCCTTCTCCCCTACCTCGCCGCAAACAGCAACAG
AAGCAGGAGCAGCAGGAGCAGCGGCACCTGTGTCAACAGCACAAGGGCAAGTACAGACAGAAGACGAGGC
GGAGGAGGAGGAAGACGATGTGATGTCATTGGAGCTGGCTAAACTATTAGCCGTTGCTCTCACCGCCTTT
CCCCAAAACTCTTCCACCCATCGTGTCACTCCTTCTATCAGGGGAACCATCCCTCTTTTCCTCCCCACCT
TCTTCCCCTTGCTCTTCTTCTTCCTTTGTCTCTTTGTTCCCCCTCCTCTCTTCGCCTCCTCCTCCGCATC
GTCCTCTCCTTTTATCAAGTCTTGCGTTGCAAAGGAAGCAAGCTCTTTGTGAAGGACCGCGCAAGGGATA
GGAGAGTGGAGAGTGAGGTGATGCAGACAAACCGAGGATTCCCGGGCGTCAGATAACCTAAAATCGACTA
CTTCTTGAGGTGGAGGAGGAGGGGGAGGAGACGGAGAATAAGTGTGTGTAGAAATATAGCTTGCTGCCTC
TGCTTCCATCTTCGATAAAATTGCTGTTGCTGTTGCTGTTGCGGCTGATATCTGCTGCGGCTGCTGCTGC
ACCTCCTGAACGAAGACTGCAGCCGCGTCTTCACCCTCTTGGACTACTCTGCCCTCCTCCCTTGCCTTTA
CAACTCGATCGACGAGATTCGTGCCAGTGCTGTCATCATCATTGGAAAGAGCAACAGCATCACCTTAAGA
TTGAATCCTGTTGCCGGTCTTGCGATGATTATCATATAATTTCTGTTGAATTACGTTAAGCATGTAATAA
TTAACATGTAATGCATGACGTTATTTATGAGATGGGTTTTTATGATTAGAGTCCCGCAATTATACATTTA
ATACGCGATAGAAAACAAAATATAGCGCGCAAACTAGGATAAATTATCGCGCGCGGTGTCATCTATGTTA
CTAGGCTGCATTAATGAATCGGCCAACGCGCGGGGAGAGGCGGTTTGCGTATTGGGCGCTCTTCCGCTTC
CTCGCTCACTGACTCGCTGCGCTCGGTCGTTCGGCTGCGGCGAGCGGTATCAGCTCACTCAAAGGCGGTA
ATACGGTTATCCACAGAATCAGGGGATAACGCAGGAAAGAACATGTGAGCAAAAGGCCAGCAAAAGGCCA
GGAACCGTAAAAAGGCCGCGTTGCTGGCGTTTTTCCATAGGCTCCGCCCCCCTGACGAGCATCACAAAAA
TCGACGCTCAAGTCAGAGGTGGCGAAACCCGACAGGACTATAAAGATACCAGGCGTTTCCCCCTGGAAGC
TCCCTCGTGCGCTCTCCTGTTCCGACCCTGCCGCTTACCGGATACCTGTCCGCCTTTCTCCCTTCGGGAA
GCGTGGCGCTTTCTCATAGCTCACGCTGTAGGTATCTCAGTTCGGTGTAGGTCGTTCGCTCCAAGCTGGG
CTGTGTGCACGAACCCCCCGTTCAGCCCGACCGCTGCGCCTTATCCGGTAACTATCGTCTTGAGTCCAAC
CCGGTAAGACACGACTTATCGCCACTGGCAGCAGCCACTGGTAACAGGATTAGCAGAGCGAGGTATGTAG
GCGGTGCTACAGAGTTCTTGAAGTGGTGGCCTAACTACGGCTACACTAGAAGAACAGTATTTGGTATCTG
CGCTCTGCTGAAGCCAGTTACCTTCGGAAAAAGAGTTGGTAGCTCTTGATCCGGCAAACAAACCACCGCT
GGTAGCGGTGGTTTTTTTGTTTGCAAGCAGCAGATTACGCGCAGAAAAAAAGGATCTCAAGAAGATCCTT
TGATCTTTTCTACGGGGTCTGACGCTCAGTGGAACGAAAACTCACGTTAAGGGATTTTGGTCATGAGATT
ATCAAAAAGGATCTTCACCTAGATCCTTTTAAATTAAAAATGAAGTTTTAAATCAATCTAAAGTATATAT
GAGTAAACTTGGTCTGACAGTTACCAATGCTTAATCAGTGAGGCACCTATCTCAGCGATCTGTCTATTTC
GTTCATCCATAGTTGCCTGACTCCCCGTCGTGTAGATAACTACGATACGGGAGGGCTTACCATCTGGCCC
CAGTGCTGCAATGATACCGCGAGACCCACGCTCACCGGCTCCAGATTTATCAGCAATAAACCAGCCAGCC
GGAAGGGCCGAGCGCAGAAGTGGTCCTGCAACTTTATCCGCCTCCATCCAGTCTATTAATTGTTGCCGGG
AAGCTAGAGTAAGTAGTTCGCCAGTTAATAGTTTGCGCAACGTTGTTGCCATTGCTACAGGCATCGTGGT
GTCACGCTCGTCGTTTGGTATGGCTTCATTCAGCTCCGGTTCCCAACGATCAAGGCGAGTTACATGATCC
CCCATGTTGTGCAAAAAAGCGGTTAGCTCCTTCGGTCCTCCGATCGTTGTCAGAAGTAAGTTGGCCGCAG
TGTTATCACTCATGGTTATGGCAGCACTGCATAATTCTCTTACTGTCATGCCATCCGTAAGATGCTTTTC
TGTGACTGGTGAGTACTCAACCAAGTCATTCTGAGAATAGTGTATGCGGCGACCGAGTTGCTCTTGCCCG
GCGTCAATACGGGATAATACCGCGCCACATAGCAGAACTTTAAAAGTGCTCATCATTGGAAAACGTTCTT
CGGGGCGAAAACTCTCAAGGATCTTACCGCTGTTGAGATCCAGTTCGATGTAACCCACTCGTGCACCCAA
CTGATCTTCAGCATCTTTTACTTTCACCAGCGTTTCTGGGTGAGCAAAAACAGGAAGGCAAAATGCCGCA
AAAAAGGGAATAAGGGCGACACGGAAATGTTGAATACTCATACTCTTCCTTTTTCAATATTATTGAAGCA
TTTATCAGGGTTATTGTCTCATGAGCGGATACATATTTGAATGTATTTAGAAAAATAAACAAATAGGGGT
TCCGCGCACATTTCCCCGAAAAGTGCCACCTGATGCGGTGTGAAATACCGCACAGATGCGTAAGGAGAAA
ATACCGCATCAGGAAATTGTAAGCGTTAATATTTTGTTAAAATTCGCGTTAAATTTTTGTTAAATCAGCT
CATTTTTTAACCAATAGGCCGAAATCGGCAAAATCCCTTATAAATCAAAAGAATAGACCGAGATAGGGT
[37 nt withheld, positions 8820-8856]
AAAGAACGTGGACTCCAACGTCAAAGG
[49 nt withheld, positions 8884-8932]
T
[91 nt withheld, positions 8934-9024]
G
[124 nt withheld, positions 9026-9149]
CCATTCGCCATTCAGGCTGCGCAACTGTTGGGAAGGGCGATCGGTGCGGGCCTCTTCGCTATTACGCCAG
Features (pLannotate 1.2.2; 18 found; start..end, strand, type, name):
    801..1826    +  CDS            HygR: aminoglycoside phosphotransferase from E. coli; aph(4)-Ia; confers resistance to hygromycin
   1892..2051    +  polyA_signal   CaMV poly(A) signal (fragment): cauliflower mosaic virus polyadenylation signal
   2064..2188    +  protein_bind   attR1: mutant version of attR; recombination site for the Gateway® LR reaction LR Clonase™
   2213..2243    +  promoter       lac UV5 promoter: E. coli lac promoter with an "up" mutation
   2267..2296    +  promoter       cat promoter (fragment): promoter of the E. coli cat gene encoding chloramphenicol acetyltransferase
   2297..2956    +  CDS            CmR: chloramphenicol acetyltransferase; cat; confers resistance to chloramphenicol
   3135..3293    +  CDS            ccdA (fragment): CCDA_ECO57 - Also known as H, letA. Experimental evidence at protein level: Swiss-Prot protein existence level 1. Antitoxin component of a type II toxin-antitoxin (TA) system which inhibits the post-segregational killing (PSK) of plasmid-free cells, also referred to as a plasmid addiction system. Binds to and blocks the activity of CcdB; will also remove bound CcdB protein from the CcdB-GyrA complex by forming a CcdA-CcdB complex, a process termed rejuvenation. Functions as a transcriptional corepressor for the ccdAB operon, repression also requires CcdB (By similarity). From Escherichia coli
   3298..3600    +  CDS            ccdB: CCDB_ECOLI - Also known as G, letB, letD. Experimental evidence at protein level: Swiss-Prot protein existence level 1. Toxic component of a type II toxin-antitoxin (TA) system, functioning in plasmid maintainence. Responsible for the post- segregational killing (PSK) of plasmid-free cells, also referred to as a plasmid addiction system. Half-life of over 2 hours. Cell killing by CcdB is accompanied by filamentation, defects in chromosome and plasmid segregation, defects in cell division, formation of anucleate cells, decreased DNA synthesis and plasmid loss. Interferes with the activity of DN
   3644..3768    -  protein_bind   attR2: mutant version of attR; recombination site for the Gateway® LR reaction LR Clonase™
   3806..4729    +  CDS            LUCI_RENRE: Experimental evidence at protein level: Swiss-Prot protein existence level 1. Upon binding the substrate, the enzyme catalyzes an oxygenation, producing a very short-lived hydroperoxide that cyclizes into a dioxetanone structure, which collapses, releasing a CO(2) molecule. The spontaneous breakdown of the dioxetanone releases the energy (about 50 kcal/mole) that is necessary to generate the excited state of the coelenteramide product, which is the singlet form of the monoanion. In vivo the product undergoes the process of nonradiative energy transfer to an accessory protein, a green fluoresce
   6434..6654    +  terminator     NOS terminator (fragment): nopaline synthase terminator and poly(A) signal
   6655..6709    -  CDS            lacI (fragment): lac repressor; lacI; The lac repressor binds to the lac operator to inhibit transcription in E. coli. This inhibition can be relieved by adding lactose or isopropyl-β-D-thiogalactopyranoside (IPTG).
   6892..7480    -  rep_origin     ori: high-copy-number ColE1/pMB1/pBR322/pUC origin of replication
   7651..8511    -  CDS            AmpR: β-lactamase; bla; confers resistance to ampicillin, carbenicillin, and related antibiotics
   8512..8616    -  promoter       AmpR promoter: bla
   8643..8693    +  misc_feature   bom (fragment): basis of mobility region from pBR322
   8721..9149    -  rep_origin     f1 ori (sequence partly withheld): f1 bacteriophage origin of replication; arrow indicates direction of (+) strand synthesis
   9153..9219    -  CDS            lacZα (fragment): LacZα fragment of β-galactosidase; lacZ fragment
