[The description below was written by a language model from this plasmid's Addgene catalogue record and pLannotate feature annotations shown in this document.]
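Description:
pNOC-RLUC is an empty Gateway destination vector for building Renilla luciferase reporter lines in the microalga Nannochloropsis. It derives from the pNOC-Flux backbone. In E. coli it is maintained as a high-copy plasmid through a ColE1/pUC-type origin, with ampicillin resistance (bla) on the backbone and chloramphenicol resistance within the Gateway cassette. An f1 origin and small lacZα, lacI and bom remnants are also annotated. Because the cassette carries the ccdB toxin gene, the unrecombined vector must be propagated in a ccdB-tolerant strain.

The functional core is an attR1–CmR–ccdB–attR2 cassette placed directly upstream of the Renilla luciferase coding sequence. An LR recombination reaction replaces the cassette with a fragment from an entry clone. That fragment can be a promoter, giving a transcriptional reporter, or a promoter plus coding sequence joined to the N-terminus of the luciferase, giving a translational fusion. Loss of ccdB provides counter-selection for recombinants. No promoter is annotated ahead of the cassette, consistent with the inserted fragment supplying expression.

The catalogue lists a C-terminal HA tag, but it is not annotated in the feature table. A NOS terminator fragment lies well downstream of the luciferase, and the roughly 1.7 kb between them carries no annotation, so its content cannot be stated. Algal transformants are selected with a hygromycin phosphotransferase gene followed by a CaMV polyadenylation signal. The promoter driving this gene, presumably in the unannotated first 800 bases, is not identified. The associated work used such bioluminescent reporter lines to study circadian rhythms in Nannochloropsis species.
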