Addgene plasmid #98142: pNOC-RLUC
Purpose: (Empty Backbone) Gateway compatible construct for N' terminal fusion or promoter driven renilla luciferase reporter, hygromycin resistance cassette
Depositing lab: Eva Farre. Depositing organization: Michigan State University. Publication: Identification of circadian rhythms in Nannochloropsis species using bioluminescence reporter lines. Poliner E, Cummings C, Newton L, Farre EM. Plant J. 2019 Jul;99(1):112-127. doi: 10.1111/tpj.14314. Epub 2019 Apr 19. PubMed 30883973.
Backbone
  Vector backbone: pNOC-Flux
  Backbone size (bp): 9185
  Vector type: Algae, Nannochloropsis
  Selectable markers: Hygromycin
  Tag / fusion protein: HA (C terminal on insert)
Growth in bacteria
  Bacterial resistance: Chloramphenicol and Ampicillin, 25 & 100 μg/mL
  Growth temperature: 37°C
  Growth strain: ccdB Survival
  Copy number: High Copy
Terms and licenses: Academic/Nonprofit Terms; Industry Terms: Not Available to Industry
How to cite: pNOC-RLUC was a gift from Eva Farre (Addgene plasmid # 98142 ; http://n2t.net/addgene:98142 ; RRID:Addgene_98142)
